>Addgene plasmid #194837 | MAC-C Sars-CoV-2 S_H655Y | addgene full sequence | sequence record 384072 | Addgene NGS Result
GCGTTGCGCTCACTGCCCGCTTTCCAGTCGGGAAACCTGTCGTGCCAGCTGCATTAATGAATCGGCCAAC
GCGCGGGGAGAGGCGGTTTGCGTATTGGGCGCTCTTCCGCTTCCTCGCTCACTGACTCGCTGCGCTCGGT
CGTTCGGCTGCGGCGAGCGGTATCAGCTCACTCAAAGGCGGTAATACGGTTATCCACAGAATCAGGGGAT
AACGCAGGAAAGAACATGTGAGCAAAAGGCCAGCAAAAGGCCAGGAACCGTAAAAAGGCCGCGTTGCTGG
CGTTTTTCCATAGGCTCCGCCCCCCTGACGAGCATCACAAAAATCGACGCTCAAGTCAGAGGTGGCGAAA
CCCGACAGGACTATAAAGATACCAGGCGTTTCCCCCTGGAAGCTCCCTCGTGCGCTCTCCTGTTCCGACC
CTGCCGCTTACCGGATACCTGTCCGCCTTTCTCCCTTCGGGAAGCGTGGCGCTTTCTCATAGCTCACGCT
GTAGGTATCTCAGTTCGGTGTAGGTCGTTCGCTCCAAGCTGGGCTGTGTGCACGAACCCCCCGTTCAGCC
CGACCGCTGCGCCTTATCCGGTAACTATCGTCTTGAGTCCAACCCGGTAAGACACGACTTATCGCCACTG
GCAGCAGCCACTGGTAACAGGATTAGCAGAGCGAGGTATGTAGGCGGTGCTACAGAGTTCTTGAAGTGGT
GGCCTAACTACGGCTACACTAGAAGAACAGTATTTGGTATCTGCGCTCTGCTGAAGCCAGTTACCTTCGG
AAAAAGAGTTGGTAGCTCTTGATCCGGCAAACAAACCACCGCTGGTAGCGGTGGTTTTTTTGTTTGCAAG
CAGCAGATTACGCGCAGAAAAAAAGGATCTCAAGAAGATCCTTTGATCTTTTCTACGGGGTCTGACGCTC
AGTGGAACGAAAACTCACGTTAAGGGATTTTGGTCATGAGATTATCAAAAAGGATCTTCACCTAGATCCT
TTTAAATTAAAAATGAAGTTTTAAATCAATCTAAAGTATATATGAGTAAACTTGGTCTGACAGTTACCAA
TGCTTAATCAGTGAGGCACCTATCTCAGCGATCTGTCTATTTCGTTCATCCATAGTTGCCTGACTCCCCG
TCGTGTAGATAACTACGATACGGGAGGGCTTACCATCTGGCCCCAGTGCTGCAATGATACCGCGAGACCC
ACGCTCACCGGCTCCAGATTTATCAGCAATAAACCAGCCAGCCGGAAGGGCCGAGCGCAGAAGTGGTCCT
GCAACTTTATCCGCCTCCATCCAGTCTATTAATTGTTGCCGGGAAGCTAGAGTAAGTAGTTCGCCAGTTA
ATAGTTTGCGCAACGTTGTTGCCATTGCTACAGGCATCGTGGTGTCACGCTCGTCGTTTGGTATGGCTTC
ATTCAGCTCCGGTTCCCAACGATCAAGGCGAGTTACATGATCCCCCATGTTGTGCAAAAAAGCGGTTAGC
TCCTTCGGTCCTCCGATCGTTGTCAGAAGTAAGTTGGCCGCAGTGTTATCACTCATGGTTATGGCAGCAC
TGCATAATTCTCTTACTGTCATGCCATCCGTAAGATGCTTTTCTGTGACTGGTGAGTACTCAACCAAGTC
ATTCTGAGAATAGTGTATGCGGCGACCGAGTTGCTCTTGCCCGGCGTCAATACGGGATAATACCGCGCCA
CATAGCAGAACTTTAAAAGTGCTCATCATTGGAAAACGTTCTTCGGGGCGAAAACTCTCAAGGATCTTAC
CGCTGTTGAGATCCAGTTCGATGTAACCCACTCGTGCACCCAACTGATCTTCAGCATCTTTTACTTTCAC
CAGCGTTTCTGGGTGAGCAAAAACAGGAAGGCAAAATGCCGCAAAAAAGGGAATAAGGGCGACACGGAAA
TGTTGAATACTCATACTCTTCCTTTTTCAATATTATTGAAGCATTTATCAGGGTTATTGTCTCATGAGCG
GATACATATTTGAATGTATTTAGAAAAATAAACAAATAGGGGTTCCGCGCACATTTCCCCGAAAAGTGCC
ACCTGACGTCGACGGATCGGGAGATCTCCCGATCCCCTATGGTGCACTCTCAGTACAATCTGCTCTGATG
CCGCATAGTTAAGCCAGTATCTGCTCCCTGCTTGTGTGTTGGAGGTCGCTGAGTAGTGCGCGAGCAAAAT
TTAAGCTACAACAAGGCAAGGCTTGACCGACAATTGCATGAAGAATCTGCTTAGGGTTAGGCGTTTTGCG
CTGCTTCGCGATGTACGGGCCAGATATACGCGTTGACATTGATTATTGACTAGTTATTAATAGTAATCAA
TTACGGGGTCATTAGTTCATAGCCCATATATGGAGTTCCGCGTTACATAACTTACGGTAAATGGCCCGCC
TGGCTGACCGCCCAACGACCCCCGCCCATTGACGTCAATAATGACGTATGTTCCCATAGTAACGCCAATA
GGGACTTTCCATTGACGTCAATGGGTGGAGTATTTACGGTAAACTGCCCACTTGGCAGTACATCAAGTGT
ATCATATGCCAAGTACGCCCCCTATTGACGTCAATGACGGTAAATGGCCCGCCTGGCATTATGCCCAGTA
CATGACCTTATGGGACTTTCCTACTTGGCAGTACATCTACGTATTAGTCATCGCTATTACCATGGTGATG
CGGTTTTGGCAGTACATCAATGGGCGTGGATAGCGGTTTGACTCACGGGGATTTCCAAGTCTCCACCCCA
TTGACGTCAATGGGAGTTTGTTTTGGCACCAAAATCAACGGGACTTTCCAAAATGTCGTAACAACTCCGC
CCCATTGACGCAAATGGGCGGTAGGCGTGTACGGTGGGAGGTCTATATAAGCAGAGCTCTCCCTATCAGT
GATAGAGATCTCCCTATCAGTGATAGAGATCGTCGACGAGCTCGTTTAGTGAACCGTCAGATCGCCTGGA
GACGCCATCCACGCTGTTTTGACCTCCATAGAAGACACCGGGACCGATCCAGCCTCCGGACTCTAGCGTT
TAAACTTAAGCTTGGTACCGAGCTCGGATCCACTAGTCCAGTGTGGTGGAATTCTGCAGATATCAACAAG
TTTGTACAAAAAAGTTGGCATGTTCGTGTTCCTGGTGCTGCTGCCACTGGTGAGCTCCCAGTGCGTGAAC
CTGACCACCAGAACCCAGCTGCCACCTGCCTACACCAACTCCTTCACCAGGGGCGTGTACTACCCAGACA
AGGTGTTCAGATCCAGCGTGCTGCACTCTACCCAGGACCTGTTCCTGCCATTCTTCTCTAACGTGACCTG
GTTCCACGCCATCCACGTGTCTGGAACCAACGGCACCAAGAGATTCGACAACCCAGTGCTGCCATTCAAC
GACGGCGTGTACTTCGCTTCTACCGAGAAGTCTAACATCATCAGGGGTTGGATCTTCGGAACCACCCTGG
ACTCTAAGACCCAGTCTCTGCTGATCGTGAACAACGCTACCAACGTGGTGATCAAGGTGTGCGAGTTCCA
GTTCTGCAACGACCCATTCCTGGGAGTGTACTACCACAAGAACAACAAGTCTTGGATGGAAAGCGAGTTC
AGGGTGTACAGCTCTGCTAACAACTGCACCTTCGAGTACGTGTCTCAGCCTTTCCTGATGGACCTGGAAG
GAAAGCAGGGAAACTTCAAGAACCTGAGAGAGTTCGTGTTCAAGAACATCGACGGTTACTTCAAGATATA
CAGCAAGCACACCCCAATCAACCTGGTGAGGGACCTGCCACAGGGTTTCTCTGCTCTGGAGCCCCTGGTG
GACCTGCCAATCGGCATCAACATCACCAGGTTCCAGACCCTGCTGGCTCTGCACAGGTCTTACCTGACCC
CAGGCGACAGCAGCTCTGGATGGACCGCCGGCGCCGCTGCTTACTACGTGGGATACCTGCAGCCAAGGAC
CTTCCTGCTGAAGTACAACGAAAACGGCACCATCACCGACGCCGTGGACTGCGCTCTGGACCCACTGTCT
GAGACCAAGTGCACCCTGAAGTCTTTCACCGTGGAAAAGGGAATCTACCAGACCAGCAACTTCCGCGTGC
AGCCCACCGAGTCTATCGTGAGATTCCCAAACATCACCAACCTGTGCCCATTCGGAGAAGTGTTCAACGC
TACCAGGTTCGCCAGCGTGTACGCTTGGAACAGGAAGAGAATCAGCAACTGCGTGGCCGACTACTCTGTG
CTGTACAACTCTGCCTCCTTCTCCACCTTCAAGTGCTACGGCGTGTCCCCAACCAAGCTGAACGACCTGT
GCTTCACCAACGTGTACGCTGACTCCTTCGTGATCAGAGGAGACGAAGTGAGACAGATCGCTCCCGGTCA
GACCGGAAAGATCGCCGACTACAACTACAAGCTGCCAGACGACTTCACCGGTTGCGTGATCGCTTGGAAC
TCTAACAACCTGGACTCTAAGGTGGGAGGCAACTACAACTACCTGTACAGGCTGTTCCGCAAGAGCAACC
TGAAGCCTTTCGAAAGGGACATCAGCACCGAAATCTACCAGGCTGGATCTACCCCATGCAACGGAGTGGA
AGGATTCAACTGCTACTTCCCTCTGCAGTCTTACGGATTCCAGCCAACCAACGGAGTGGGATACCAGCCA
TACAGAGTGGTGGTGCTGTCTTTCGAGCTGCTGCACGCTCCTGCTACCGTGTGCGGACCAAAGAAGTCTA
CCAACCTGGTGAAGAACAAGTGCGTGAACTTCAACTTCAACGGACTGACCGGAACCGGAGTGCTGACCGA
ATCCAACAAGAAGTTCCTGCCTTTCCAGCAGTTCGGTAGAGACATCGCCGACACCACCGACGCTGTGAGA
GACCCACAGACCCTGGAAATCCTGGACATCACCCCCTGCTCTTTCGGAGGAGTGAGCGTGATCACCCCAG
GAACCAACACCTCCAACCAGGTGGCCGTGCTGTACCAGGACGTGAACTGCACCGAAGTGCCAGTGGCCAT
CCACGCTGACCAGCTGACCCCAACCTGGAGAGTGTACAGCACCGGATCTAACGTGTTCCAGACCCGTGCC
GGCTGCCTGATCGGAGCCGAGTACGTGAACAACTCCTACGAATGCGACATCCCAATCGGAGCTGGCATCT
GCGCTTCTTACCAGACCCAGACCAACAGCCCAAGAAGGGCCAGATCCGTGGCCTCTCAGAGCATCATCGC
CTACACCATGAGCCTGGGCGCTGAAAACAGCGTGGCTTACAGCAACAACTCTATCGCCATCCCAACCAAC
TTCACCATCTCTGTGACCACCGAAATCCTGCCAGTGAGCATGACCAAGACCAGCGTGGACTGCACCATGT
ACATCTGCGGAGACTCTACCGAATGCTCTAACCTGCTGCTGCAGTACGGCAGCTTCTGCACCCAGCTGAA
CCGCGCTCTGACCGGAATCGCTGTGGAGCAGGACAAGAACACCCAGGAAGTGTTCGCTCAGGTGAAGCAG
ATATACAAGACCCCACCTATCAAGGACTTCGGAGGATTCAACTTCTCTCAGATCCTGCCCGACCCATCTA
AGCCCTCTAAGAGGTCTTTCATCGAAGACCTGCTGTTCAACAAGGTGACCCTGGCCGACGCCGGTTTCAT
CAAGCAGTACGGTGACTGCCTGGGAGACATCGCCGCTAGAGACCTGATCTGCGCCCAGAAGTTCAACGGT
CTGACCGTGCTGCCACCACTGCTGACCGACGAGATGATCGCCCAGTACACCTCTGCCCTGCTGGCTGGAA
CCATCACCTCTGGTTGGACCTTCGGAGCTGGCGCCGCCCTGCAGATCCCATTCGCTATGCAGATGGCCTA
CCGTTTCAACGGTATCGGAGTGACCCAGAACGTGCTGTACGAAAACCAGAAGCTGATCGCTAACCAGTTC
AACTCTGCTATCGGAAAGATCCAGGACTCCCTGTCCTCTACCGCTTCTGCCCTGGGAAAGCTGCAGGACG
TGGTGAACCAGAACGCCCAGGCCCTGAACACCCTGGTGAAGCAGCTGTCTTCTAACTTCGGAGCCATCTC
CTCTGTGCTGAACGACATCCTGTCTAGGCTGGACAAGGTGGAAGCCGAGGTGCAGATCGACAGACTGATC
ACCGGAAGACTGCAGTCTCTGCAGACCTACGTGACCCAGCAGCTGATCAGGGCCGCTGAAATCAGAGCTT
CTGCCAACCTGGCTGCCACCAAGATGTCCGAATGCGTGCTGGGCCAGTCTAAGAGGGTGGACTTCTGCGG
AAAGGGATACCACCTGATGTCCTTCCCACAGTCTGCTCCACACGGAGTGGTGTTCCTGCACGTGACCTAC
GTGCCCGCCCAGGAAAAGAACTTCACCACCGCCCCAGCTATCTGCCACGACGGAAAGGCTCACTTCCCCA
GGGAGGGAGTGTTCGTGTCTAACGGAACCCACTGGTTCGTGACCCAGAGGAACTTCTACGAGCCACAGAT
CATCACCACCGACAACACCTTCGTGTCTGGAAACTGCGACGTGGTGATCGGAATCGTGAACAACACCGTG
TACGACCCACTGCAGCCAGAACTGGACTCTTTCAAGGAGGAACTGGACAAGTACTTCAAGAACCACACCT
CTCCAGACGTGGACCTGGGAGACATCTCCGGAATCAACGCCTCTGTGGTGAACATCCAGAAGGAAATCGA
CAGACTGAACGAGGTGGCCAAGAACCTGAACGAATCTCTGATCGACCTGCAGGAACTGGGAAAGTACGAG
CAGTACATCAAGTGGCCCTGGTACATCTGGCTGGGTTTCATCGCTGGTCTGATCGCTATCGTGATGGTGA
CCATCATGCTGTGCTGCATGACCTCTTGCTGCTCTTGCCTGAAGGGATGCTGCTCTTGCGGATCTTGCTG
CAAGTTCGACGAGGACGACTCCGAGCCTGTGCTGAAGGGTGTGAAGCTGCACTACACCTACCCAACTTTC
TTGTACAAAGTGGTTGATATCAAGGCCGCCGACATCACCAGCCTGTACAAGAAAGTGGGGTGGAGCCATC
CCCAGTTCGAGAAGGGCGGAGGATCTGGCGGCGGAAGCGGCGGAGGAAGCTGGTCCCACCCTCAGTTTGA
GAAAGGCACCGAGCTGGGCAGCACCATGGCCAGCTACCCCTACGACGTGCCCGACTACGCCAAGGACAAC
ACCGTGCCCCTGAAGCTGATCGCCCTGCTGGCCAACGGCGAGTTCCACTCTGGCGAGCAGCTGGGCGAGA
CACTGGGCATGAGCAGAGCCGCCATCAACAAGCACATCCAGACCCTGCGGGACTGGGGCGTGGACGTGTT
CACAGTGCCCGGCAAGGGCTACAGCCTGCCCGAGCCCATCCAGCTGCTGAACGCCAAGCAGATCCTGGGC
CAGCTGGATGGCGGATCTGTGGCCGTGCTGCCCGTGATCGACAGCACCAACCAGTATCTGCTCGACCGGA
TCGGCGAGCTGAAGTCCGGCGACGCCTGTATCGCCGAGTACCAGCAGGCCGGCAGAGGCGGCAGGGGCAG
AAAGTGGTTCAGCCCCTTCGGCGCCAACCTGTACCTGAGCATGTTCTGGAGACTGGAACAGGGCCCAGCC
GCCGCTATTGGCCTGAGCCTGGTCATCGGCATCGTGATGGCCGAGGTGCTGCGGAAGCTGGGCGCCGACA
AAGTGCGCGTGAAGTGGCCCAACGACCTGTATCTGCAGGACCGGAAGCTGGCCGGCATCCTGGTGGAACT
GACCGGCAAAACAGGCGACGCCGCCCAGATCGTGATCGGCGCTGGCATCAACATGGCCATGCGGCGGGTG
GAAGAGAGCGTGGTCAACCAGGGCTGGATCACCCTGCAGGAAGCCGGCATCAACCTGGACCGGAACACCC
TGGCCGCCATGCTGATCAGAGAGCTGAGAGCCGCCCTGGAACTGTTCGAGCAGGAAGGCCTGGCCCCCTA
CCTGAGCAGATGGGAGAAGCTGGACAACTTCATCAACCGGCCCGTGAAACTGATCATCGGCGACAAAGAG
ATCTTCGGCATCAGCCGGGGCATCGACAAGCAGGGGGCCCTGCTCCTGGAACAGGACGGCATCATCAAGC
CCTGGATGGGCGGCGAGATCAGCCTGCGGAGCGCCGAGAAGTGATGACTCGAGTCTAGAGGGCCCGTTTA
AACCCGCTGATCAGCCTCGACTGTGCCTTCTAGTTGCCAGCCATCTGTTGTTTGCCCCTCCCCCGTGCCT
TCCTTGACCCTGGAAGGTGCCACTCCCACTGTCCTTTCCTAATAAAATGAGGAAATTGCATCGCATTGTC
TGAGTAGGTGTCATTCTATTCTGGGGGGTGGGGTGGGGCAGGACAGCAAGGGGGAGGATTGGGAAGACAA
TAGCAGGCATGCTGGGGATGCGGTGGGCTCTATGGCTTCTGAGGCGGAAAGAACCAGCTGGGGCTCTAGG
GGGTATCCCC
[124 nt withheld, positions 8411-8534]
C
[91 nt withheld, positions 8536-8626]
AGGGTGATGGTTCACGTACCTAGAAGTTCCTATTCCGAAGTTCCTATTCTCTAGAAAGTATAGGAACTTC
CTTGGCCAAAAAGCCTGAACTCACCGCGACGTCTGTCGAGAAGTTTCTGATCGAAAAGTTCGACAGCGTC
TCCGACCTGATGCAGCTCTCGGAGGGCGAAGAATCTCGTGCTTTCAGCTTCGATGTAGGAGGGCGTGGAT
ATGTCCTGCGGGTAAATAGCTGCGCCGATGGTTTCTACAAAGATCGTTATGTTTATCGGCACTTTGCATC
GGCCGCGCTCCCGATTCCGGAAGTGCTTGACATTGGGGAATTCAGCGAGAGCCTGACCTATTGCATCTCC
CGCCGTGCACAGGGTGTCACGTTGCAAGACCTGCCTGAAACCGAACTGCCCGCTGTTCTGCAGCCGGTCG
CGGAGGCCATGGATGCGATCGCTGCGGCCGATCTTAGCCAGACGAGCGGGTTCGGCCCATTCGGACCGCA
AGGAATCGGTCAATACACTACATGGCGTGATTTCATATGCGCGATTGCTGATCCCCATGTGTATCACTGG
CAAACTGTGATGGACGACACCGTCAGTGCGTCCGTCGCGCAGGCTCTCGATGAGCTGATGCTTTGGGCCG
AGGACTGCCCCGAAGTCCGGCACCTCGTGCACGCGGATTTCGGCTCCAACAATGTCCTGACGGACAATGG
CCGCATAACAGCGGTCATTGACTGGAGCGAGGCGATGTTCGGGGATTCCCAATACGAGGTCGCCAACATC
TTCTTCTGGAGGCCGTGGTTGGCTTGTATGGAGCAGCAGACGCGCTACTTCGAGCGGAGGCATCCGGAGC
TTGCAGGATCGCCGCGGCTCCGGGCGTATATGCTCCGCATTGGTCTTGACCAACTCTATCAGAGCTTGGT
TGACGGCAATTTCGATGATGCAGCTTGGGCGCAGGGTCGATGCGACGCAATCGTCCGATCCGGAGCCGGG
ACTGTCGGGCGTACACAAATCGCCCGCAGAAGCGCGGCCGTCTGGACCGATGGCTGTGTAGAAGTACTCG
CCGATAGTGGAAACCGACGCCCCAGCACTCGTCCGAGGGCAAAGGAATAGCACGTACTACGAGATTTCGA
TTCCACCGCCGCCTTCTATGAAAGGTTGGGCTTCGGAATCGTTTTCCGGGACGCCGGCTGGATGATCCTC
CAGCGCGGGGATCTCATGCTGGAGTTCTTCGCCCACCCCAACTTGTTTATTGCAGCTTATAATGGTTACA
AATAAAGCAATAGCATCACAAATTTCACAAATAAAGCATTTTTTTCACTGCATTCTAGTTGTGGTTTGTC
CAAACTCATCAATGTATCTTATCATGTCTGTATACCGTCGACCTCTAGCTAGAGCTTGGCGTAATCATGG
TCATAGCTGTTTCCTGTGTGAAATTGTTATCCGCTCACAATTCCACACAACATACGAGCCGGAAGCATAA
AGTGTAAAGCCTGGGGTGCCTAATGAGTGAGCTAACTCACATTAATT
Features (pLannotate 1.2.2; 24 found; start..end, strand, type, name):
     10..102     -  CDS            lacI (fragment): lac repressor; lacI; The lac repressor binds to the lac operator to inhibit transcription in E. coli. This inhibition can be relieved by adding lactose or isopropyl-β-D-thiogalactopyranoside (IPTG).
    285..873     -  rep_origin     ori: high-copy-number ColE1/pMB1/pBR322/pUC origin of replication
   1044..1904    -  CDS            AmpR: β-lactamase; bla; confers resistance to ampicillin, carbenicillin, and related antibiotics
   1905..2009    -  promoter       AmpR promoter: bla
   2068..2120    -  misc_feature   bom (fragment): basis of mobility region from pBR322
   2275..2654    +  enhancer       CMV enhancer: human cytomegalovirus immediate early enhancer
   2655..2858    +  promoter       CMV promoter: human cytomegalovirus (CMV) immediate early promoter
   2860..2879    +  promoter       PLtetO-1 promoter (fragment): modified phage lambda PL promoter with tet operator sites (Lutz and Bujard, 1997)
   2881..2900    +  promoter       PLtetO-1 promoter (fragment): modified phage lambda PL promoter with tet operator sites (Lutz and Bujard, 1997)
   2908..2941    +  promoter       TRE3GV promoter (fragment): 3rd-generation Tet-responsive promoter that can be activated by binding of Tet-On® 3G, optimized for retroviral and lentiviral vectors
   3077..3094    +  protein_bind   attB1 (fragment): mutant version of attB; core recombination site for the Gateway® BP reaction BP Clonase™
   3100..6918    +  CDS            S: SPIKE_SARS2 - Experimental evidence at protein level: Swiss-Prot protein existence level 1. [Spike glycoprotein]: May down-regulate host tetherin (BST2) by lysosomal degradation, thereby counteracting its antiviral activity. From Severe acute respiratory syndrome coronavirus 2 (2019-nCoV) (SARS-CoV-2).
   6920..6944    -  protein_bind   attB2: mutant version of attB; recombination site for the Gateway® BP reaction BP Clonase™
   7132..8091    +  CDS            birA: BIRA_ECOLI - Also known as bioR, dhbB. Experimental evidence at protein level: Swiss-Prot protein existence level 1. Acts both as a biotin--[acetyl-CoA-carboxylase] ligase and a biotin-operon repressor. In the presence of ATP, BirA activates biotin to form the BirA-biotinyl-5'-adenylate (BirA-bio-5'-AMP or holoBirA) complex. HoloBirA can either transfer the biotinyl moiety to the biotin carboxyl carrier protein (BCCP) subunit of acetyl-CoA carboxylase, or bind to the biotin operator site and inhibit transcription of the operon. From Escherichia coli (strain K12).
   8141..8365    +  polyA_signal   bGH poly(A) signal: bovine growth hormone polyadenylation signal
   8369..8390    +  promoter       SV40 promoter (fragment): SV40 enhancer and early promoter
   8411..8644    +  rep_origin     f1 ori (fragment) (sequence partly withheld): f1 bacteriophage origin of replication; arrow indicates direction of (+) strand synthesis
   8649..8696    +  protein_bind   FRT: FLP-mediated recombination occurs in the 8-bp core sequence TCTAGAAA (Turan and Bode, 2011). FLP recombinase from the Saccharomyces cerevisiae 2μ plasmid
   8704..9726    +  CDS            HygR: aminoglycoside phosphotransferase from E. coli; aph(4)-Ia; confers resistance to hygromycin
   9736..9861    +  CDS            ble (fragment): BLE_KLEPN - Experimental evidence at protein level: Swiss-Prot protein existence level 1. Binding protein with a strong affinity to the bleomycin family of antibiotics. Binds to CL990; an antimitotic-antibiotic compound. From Klebsiella pneumoniae.
   9856..9977    +  polyA_signal   SV40 poly(A) signal: SV40 polyadenylation signal
  10050..10066   -  protein_bind   lac operator: The lac repressor binds to the lac operator to inhibit transcription in E. coli. This inhibition can be relieved by adding lactose or isopropyl-β-D-thiogalactopyranoside (IPTG). lac repressor encoded by lacI
  10074..10104   -  promoter       lac promoter: promoter for the E. coli lac operon
  10119..10140   -  protein_bind   CAP binding site: CAP binding activates transcription in the presence of cAMP. E. coli catabolite activator protein
