[The description below was written by a language model from this plasmid's Addgene catalogue record and pLannotate feature annotations shown in this document.]
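Description:
MAC-C Sars-CoV-2 S_H655Y is a mammalian expression plasmid of about 10.1 kb in which the SARS-CoV-2 spike glycoprotein carrying the H655Y substitution has been placed in the MAC-tag-C destination backbone. It is propagated in E. coli from a high-copy ColE1/pUC-type origin under ampicillin selection (AmpR with its bla promoter). The annotation also picks up backbone remnants such as a partial f1 origin, lac promoter/operator elements and fragments of lacI and ble.

The spike coding sequence is flanked by attB1 and attB2 sites, consistent with Gateway recombination into the destination vector. It is driven by the CMV enhancer and immediate-early promoter. Directly downstream of the promoter are two short matches annotated as tet-operator-containing promoter fragments, which suggests a tetracycline-regulatable CMV arrangement, although the record does not state this explicitly. After attB2 lies an E. coli birA-derived biotin ligase coding sequence, followed by the bGH polyadenylation signal. This corresponds to the C-terminal MAC tag listed in the catalogue, and the biotin ligase moiety would allow proximity-dependent biotinylation of proteins near the spike fusion. Other components of the tag are not annotated in the feature table.

An FRT site sits immediately upstream of a hygromycin resistance gene that has an SV40 poly(A) signal but no complete promoter of its own. This layout is typical of FLP-mediated integration into a genomic FRT landing site, where the integrated marker becomes expressed and stable cell lines can be selected with hygromycin. The associated work concerns how SARS-CoV-2 variant proteins alter host cell protein expression and activation, so the plasmid likely serves to probe host interactions of this spike variant.
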