Addgene plasmid #194837: MAC-C Sars-CoV-2 S_H655Y
Purpose: Sars-CoV-2 S_H655Y in MAC-C destination vector
Depositing lab: Markku Varjosalo. Depositing organization: University of Helsinki, Institute of Biotechnology. Publication: The comprehensive SARS-CoV-2 ‘hijackome’ knowledge base— reveals significant changes in host cell protein expression and activation by multiple SARS-CoV-2 variants. Varjosalo M, Huuskonen S, Liu X, Redchuk T, Salokas K, Lundberg R, Maljanen S, Belik M, Reinholm A, Kolehmainen P, Tripathi G, Laine P, Belanov S, Auvinen P, Vartiainen M, Laine L, Österlund P, Julkkunen I, Kakkola L. 10 May 2024, Research Square 10.21203/rs.3.rs-4322477/v1.
Backbone
  Vector backbone: MAC-tag-C (#108077)
  Vector type: Mammalian Expression
  Selectable markers: Hygromycin
Growth in bacteria
  Bacterial resistance: Ampicillin, 100 μg/mL
  Growth temperature: 37°C
  Growth strain: DH5alpha
  Copy number: High Copy
Gene/Insert
  Gene/Insert name: S_H655Y (alt name: Spike protein H655Y)
  Species: Sars-CoV-2
  Mutation: H655Y
  Entrez Gene: S (a.k.a. GU280_gp02, spike glycoprotein)
  Tag / fusion protein: MAC-C (C terminal on backbone)
Terms and licenses: Academic/Nonprofit Terms; Industry Terms
Depositor comments: Please visit https://doi.org/10.21203/rs.3.rs-4322477/v1 for preprint.
How to cite: MAC-C Sars-CoV-2 S_H655Y was a gift from Markku Varjosalo (Addgene plasmid # 194837 ; http://n2t.net/addgene:194837 ; RRID:Addgene_194837)
